Addgene plasmid #182832: pWS5393-CRISPRai-TRP1
Purpose: (Empty Backbone) Saccharomyces cerevisiae inducible CRISPRai vector - TRP1 marker
Depositing lab: Rodrigo Ledesma-Amaro. Depositing organization: Imperial College London. Publication: Inducible expression of large gRNA arrays for multiplexed CRISPRai applications. Shaw WM, Studena L, Roy K, Hapeta P, McCarty NS, Graham AE, Ellis T, Ledesma-Amaro R. Nat Commun. 2022 Aug 25;13(1):4984. doi: 10.1038/s41467-022-32603-7. PubMed 36008396.
Backbone
  Vector backbone: ColE1
  Vector type: CRISPR
  Selectable markers: TRP1
Growth in bacteria
  Bacterial resistance: Kanamycin, 50 μg/mL
  Growth temperature: 37°C
  Growth strain: DH5alpha
  Copy number: High Copy
Terms and licenses: Academic/Nonprofit Terms; Industry Terms: Not Available to Industry
How to cite: pWS5393-CRISPRai-TRP1 was a gift from Rodrigo Ledesma-Amaro (Addgene plasmid # 182832 ; http://n2t.net/addgene:182832 ; RRID:Addgene_182832)
