[The description below was written by a language model from this plasmid's Addgene catalogue record and pLannotate feature annotations shown in this document.]
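Description:
pWS5393-CRISPRai-TRP1 is a large (about 22 kb) empty-backbone vector for inducible combined CRISPR activation and interference (CRISPRai) in Saccharomyces cerevisiae. It is propagated in E. coli at high copy from a ColE1-type origin under kanamycin selection (KanR), and is selected in yeast through a TRP1 marker with its own promoter. No yeast replication origin (2μ or CEN/ARS) is annotated, so the record does not establish whether the plasmid is maintained episomally or integrated. Short fragments of yeast genes appear in the annotation and probably belong to native promoter or flanking sequences, but the table does not identify them further.

The annotated payload consists of several expression units. A Streptococcus pyogenes Cas9 coding sequence, preceded by an SV40 NLS and fused at its C-terminus to the mouse Mxi1 repressor domain, ends at a PGK1 terminator. This arrangement is typical of a nuclease-dead Cas9 repressor, although the table itself does not record the inactivating mutations. Upstream lies an activator module containing VP16-repeat and RELA/p65 activation-domain fragments; the first ~5 kb of the sequence carries no annotation, so its fusion partner is not stated. Csy4 (Cas6f), followed by an ADH1 terminator, is an RNA endonuclease that can cleave a long transcript into individual guide RNAs, which fits the multiplexed gRNA array purpose. Two TetR fusions, one to a GAL4 fragment and one to Mxi1, presumably provide opposing activator and repressor control over a downstream promoter made of multiple tet operators, giving tetracycline-class inducibility. Behind this promoter sits a superfolder GFP cassette ending in bacterial rrnB T1 and T7Te terminators. It most likely serves as a dropout placeholder to be replaced by a user's gRNA array, though the record does not explicitly say so.
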