Features (pLannotate 1.2.2; 28 found; start..end, strand, type, name):
   5119..5142    +  CDS            VP96 (fragment): 6 tandem repeats of the minimal activation domain of herpes simplex virus VP16 (Cheng et al., 2013)
   5311..6090    +  CDS            RELA (fragment): TF65_HUMAN - Also known as NFKB3. Experimental evidence at protein level: Swiss-Prot protein existence level 1. NF-kappa-B is a pleiotropic transcription factor present in almost all cell types and is the endpoint of a series of signal transduction events that are initiated by a vast array of stimuli related to many biological processes such as inflammation, immunity, differentiation, cell growth, tumorigenesis and apoptosis. NF-kappa-B is a homo- or heterodimeric complex formed by the Rel-like domain- containing proteins RELA/p65, RELB, NFKB1/p105, NFKB1/p50, REL and NFKB2/p52. The heterodime
   6345..6431    -  CDS            YMB8_YEAST (fragment): Experimental evidence at protein level: Swiss-Prot protein existence level 1. From Saccharomyces cerevisiae (strain ATCC 204508 / S288c) (Baker's yeast).
   7082..7101    +  CDS            SV40 NLS (fragment): nuclear localization signal of SV40 (simian virus 40) large T antigen
   7115..11215   +  CDS            cas9: CAS9_STRP1 - Also known as csn1 From Streptococcus pyogenes serotype M1.
  11264..11386   +  CDS            Mxi1: transcriptional repressor domain from the mouse Max-interacting protein 1 (Schreiber-Agus et al., 1995)
  11402..11626   +  terminator     PGK1 terminator (fragment): S. cerevisae PGK1; transcription terminator for 3-phosphoglycerate kinase gene
  12407..12964   +  CDS            cas6f: CAS6_PSEAB - Also known as csy4. Experimental evidence at protein level: Swiss-Prot protein existence level 1. CRISPR (clustered regularly interspaced short palindromic repeat) is an adaptive immune system that provides protection against mobile genetic elements (viruses, transposable elements and conjugative plasmids). CRISPR clusters contain sequences complementary to antecedent mobile elements and target invading nucleic acids. CRISPR clusters are transcribed and processed into CRISPR RNA (crRNA). Processes pre-crRNA into individual crRNA units. Absolutely required for crRNA production or s
  12980..13167   +  terminator     ADH1 terminator: S. cerevisiae ADH1; transcription terminator for the S. cerevisiae alcohol dehydrogenase 1 (ADH1) gene
  13938..14558   +  CDS            tetR: TETR2_ECOLX - Experimental evidence at protein level: Swiss-Prot protein existence level 1. TetR is the repressor of the tetracycline resistance element; its N-terminal region forms a helix-turn-helix structure and binds DNA. Binding of tetracycline to TetR reduces the repressor affinity for the tetracycline resistance gene (tetA) promoter operator sites. From Escherichia coli.
  14595..14942   +  CDS            GAL4 (fragment): GAL4_YEAST - Experimental evidence at protein level: Swiss-Prot protein existence level 1. This protein is a positive regulator for the gene expression of the galactose-induced genes such as GAL1, GAL2, GAL7, GAL10, and MEL1 which code for the enzymes used to convert galactose to glucose. It recognizes a 17 base pair sequence in (5'-CGGRNNRCYNYNCNCCG-3') the upstream activating sequence (UAS-G) of these genes. From Saccharomyces cerevisiae (strain ATCC 204508 / S288c) (Baker's yeast).
  15216..15632   -  CDS            IMO32 (fragment): IMO32_YEAST - Experimental evidence at protein level: Swiss-Prot protein existence level 1. Probable alcohol acetyltransferase that uses acetyl-CoA to synthesize acetate esters from various alcohols (Probable). Not involved in the synthesis of ethyl acetate (PubMed:28356220). From Saccharomyces cerevisiae (strain ATCC 204508 / S288c) (Baker's yeast).
  15922..16542   +  CDS            tetR: TETR2_ECOLX - Experimental evidence at protein level: Swiss-Prot protein existence level 1. TetR is the repressor of the tetracycline resistance element; its N-terminal region forms a helix-turn-helix structure and binds DNA. Binding of tetracycline to TetR reduces the repressor affinity for the tetracycline resistance gene (tetA) promoter operator sites. From Escherichia coli.
  16585..16704   +  CDS            Mxi1 (fragment): MXI1_MOUSE - Experimental evidence at protein level: Swiss-Prot protein existence level 1. Transcriptional repressor. MXI1 binds with MAX to form a sequence-specific DNA-binding protein complex which recognizes the core sequence 5'-CAC[GA]TG-3'. MXI1 thus antagonizes MYC transcriptional activity by competing for MAX. Isoform Short, which lacks a segment, has a much stronger suppressive potential and associates with a SIN3 homologous protein. From Mus musculus (Mouse).
  16998..17020   +  promoter       tight TRE promoter (fragment): Tet-responsive promoter PTight, consisting of seven tet operator sequences followed by the minimal CMV promoter
  17031..17052   +  promoter       PLtetO-1 promoter (fragment): modified phage lambda PL promoter with tet operator sites (Lutz and Bujard, 1997)
  17064..17083   +  promoter       tight TRE promoter (fragment): Tet-responsive promoter PTight, consisting of seven tet operator sequences followed by the minimal CMV promoter
  17093..17114   +  promoter       H1-2O2 promoter (fragment): doxycycline-inducible variant of the human H1 RNA promoter (Henriksen et al., 2007)
  17127..17145   +  promoter       PLtetO-1 promoter (fragment): modified phage lambda PL promoter with tet operator sites (Lutz and Bujard, 1997)
  17157..17177   +  promoter       tight TRE promoter (fragment): Tet-responsive promoter PTight, consisting of seven tet operator sequences followed by the minimal CMV promoter
  17190..17208   +  protein_bind   tet operator: tetO; bacterial operator O2 for the tetR and tetA genes tetracycline repressor TetR
  17541..18254   +  CDS            superfolder GFP: GFP variant that folds robustly even when fused to poorly folded proteins (Pédelacq et al., 2006)
  18266..18337   +  terminator     rrnB T1 terminator: transcription terminator T1 from the E. coli rrnB gene
  18353..18380   +  terminator     T7Te terminator: phage T7 early transcription terminator
  18852..18953   +  promoter       TRP1 promoter: S. cerevisiae TRP1
  18954..19625   +  CDS            TRP1: TRPF_YEAST - Experimental evidence at protein level: Swiss-Prot protein existence level 1. From Saccharomyces cerevisiae (strain ATCC 204508 / S288c) (Baker's yeast).
  20237..21052   -  CDS            KanR: aminoglycoside phosphotransferase; aph(3')-Ia; confers resistance to kanamycin in bacteria or G418 (Geneticin®) in eukaryotes
  21277..21865   +  rep_origin     ori: high-copy-number ColE1/pMB1/pBR322/pUC origin of replication
>Addgene plasmid #182832 | pWS5393-CRISPRai-TRP1 | addgene full sequence | sequence record 358425 | Addgene NGS Result
GCGGCCGCTCTAATTGTATCGAGATCACTTTTCGTGATCCGCTAATCAGCGACGGTCACATTAGGTTTGC
CAAGTCAGGGTATGAACCATACGATCAGTTTTCGTGAACCTGGTACGTATATTGTGGCGTTTGTGTATAT
TTTCATTCTTTGACAACAATCAATACCAACCTCAAATAGGAAAAGTAATAAGTTTGGCGTTACACCCCAA
AAGACGCCAAACGGATCGAACTTACTCAATAGCAATTAGCGAGACAAAACCTACGTTAAGACCTGTAACC
GATTTATCAAAGCACTCTGCGGTTCTTTCTTGGGAATATTACCTGGACATTTTGTGCCCTCAAGAAACGA
GGCTCTACGAGCCTGTTGGAGCCCCTCAGACATTAGCCGCCACGAATCAAACTTTTTACGCGATTCGGCC
CAAATCAGTTTCTCACAGATCATTCGTAGAGTGAAAAAGCACATCGATTATTTGATACCCCTTTGGGTTA
ATTACTGTTGAGGTCTTTGCCGTAAGTTCCATCGCTGTCTGAACTGGCCGATAATTGCAGACGAACGGTG
TTGTTATCCGATACAACCGGATATTTTTCTTTTAATGAGTCTAAACCGTGATAGCTTCAGGTTAATACAA
TCAAAAAAAGCTCAAATATTCTTTTAATGCCGCGTTCACAGATTCCAATTGAATACAACTAGGTAGTTCA
TTATATGAAGCCTTTGCTACTATTTTTCACTATAGTCTGCCTTCACCTTAATGCAGACATCCACATATTT
TAATCACTTTAAAATAAAAAGGAAGATATATTAGAAGCTATGATCCAATCTGTAAGCCAGATTAAAATTC
ACGAACTCTTCTTTCATTTGAATTGAATGCTTTGAGTTGGGGTAGATTATCGCAAATTACTCATCACATT
TATTGACTACGAACTTGCTGATGTCCTTTTTTTATTTATATTTTTCTTCAGTGAAGCGATTTTTTTTTTA
CACAGACCAAGACGGAAAAAAGTAGCTAAGGAAGAAAACAAAATCATGAAAAAAATGTGAAGTGATCATG
CACATCGCATCAACTTAAACATTGGCTTAGAGATATATAGAGTTAGAGTTTACGGCAACCTTTAAGCACC
AATACCTTTTGGCATAGTCTAAAGACCTGGTTCTTAATTTTAAACAAATTTAACTAAAGATTTCCCTATC
AAAGAAGTAACGAGTTGACAGATTTTCTCAAAATAAATCGATACTGCATTTCTAGGCATATCCAGCGAGA
TCTATGTCTGACCCAAAGAAGAAGAGAAAGGTTGGTTCTGGTTCCAAGTTGGAAAAGTTTACCAACTGCT
ACTCTCTGTCTAAGACCTTGAGATTCAAAGCTATTCCTGTTGGTAAGACCCAAGAAAACATTGACAACAA
GAGGTTGTTGGTTGAGGACGAAAAAAGAGCTGAAGATTACAAGGGTGTCAAGAAGTTGCTGGACAGATAT
TACTTGTCCTTCATCAACGATGTCCTGCACTCTATTAAGCTGAAGAACTTGAACAACTACATCTCCCTGT
TCAGAAAAAAGACCAGAACCGAGAAAGAGAACAAAGAGTTAGAAAACTTGGAGATCAACCTGAGGAAAGA
AATTGCTAAGGCTTTCAAGGGTAACGAGGGTTACAAATCTTTGTTCAAGAAGGACATCATCGAAACCATC
TTGCCAGAATTTTTGGATGATAAGGACGAAATTGCCTTGGTCAATTCTTTCAACGGTTTCACTACTGCTT
TCACTGGTTTCTTTGACAACAGGGAAAACATGTTCTCTGAAGAAGCTAAGTCTACCTCCATTGCTTTCAG
ATGCATTAACGAAAACTTGACCAGGTACATCTCCAACATGGATATTTTCGAAAAGGTTGATGCCATCTTC
GATAAGCACGAAGTCCAAGAAATCAAAGAGAAGATTTTGAACTCCGATTACGACGTCGAAGATTTTTTCG
AAGGTGAGTTCTTCAACTTCGTTTTGACTCAAGAAGGTATCGACGTTTACAACGCTATTATTGGTGGTTT
CGTTACCGAATCTGGTGAAAAGATTAAGGGTTTGAACGAGTACATCAACCTGTACAATCAAAAGACCAAG
CAGAAGTTGCCAAAGTTTAAGCCCTTGTACAAACAAGTCTTGTCCGACAGAGAATCCTTGTCTTTTTATG
GTGAAGGTTACACCTCCGATGAAGAAGTTTTGGAAGTTTTCAGAAACACCCTGAACAAGAACTCCGAAAT
CTTCTCATCCATTAAGAAGTTGGAGAAGCTGTTTAAGAACTTCGACGAATATTCCTCCGCTGGTATCTTT
GTCAAAAATGGTCCAGCTATTTCCACCATCTCCAAGGATATTTTTGGTGAATGGAACGTCATCAGAGATA
AGTGGAATGCTGAATACGATGACATCCACTTGAAAAAGAAGGCTGTTGTTACCGAAAAGTACGAGGATGA
TAGACGTAAGTCCTTCAAGAAGATTGGCTCTTTCTCTCTGGAACAATTGCAAGAATATGCTGATGCCGAT
TTGTCCGTTGTCGAAAAATTGAAAGAAATCATCATCCAGAAGGTCGACGAAATCTACAAAGTTTACGGTT
CCTCTGAAAAGTTGTTCGATGCTGATTTCGTTTTGGAGAAGTCGTTGAAGAAAAACGATGCTGTTGTTGC
CATCATGAAGGATTTGTTGGATTCCGTTAAGAGCTTCGAGAACTACATTAAGGCTTTTTTCGGTGAGGGC
AAAGAAACTAACAGAGATGAATCATTCTACGGCGATTTTGTTTTGGCCTACGATATTTTGTTGAAGGTTG
ATCATATCTACGACGCCATCAGAAACTACGTTACTCAAAAACCATACTCCAAAGACAAGTTCAAGCTGTA
CTTTCAAAACCCACAATTCATGGGTGGTTGGGACAAAGACAAAGAAACAGATTACAGAGCCACCATCTTG
AGATATGGTTCTAAGTACTACTTGGCCATCATGGATAAGAAATACGCTAAGTGCTTGCAAAAGATCGATA
AGGATGATGTCAACGGTAACTACGAGAAGATCAACTACAAATTATTGCCCGGTCCAAACAAGATGTTGCC
TAAGGTTTTCTTCAGCAAAAAGTGGATGGCTTACTACAACCCATCCGAAGATATTCAAAAGATTTACAAG
AACGGCACCTTCAAAAAGGGTGATATGTTCAACTTGAACGACTGCCATAAGCTGATCGATTTCTTCAAGG
ATTCCATCTCAAGATACCCAAAGTGGTCTAATGCTTACGATTTCAACTTCTCTGAAACCGAGAAGTACAA
AGATATTGCCGGTTTTTACAGGGAAGTCGAAGAACAAGGTTACAAGGTTTCATTCGAATCCGCCTCTAAA
AAAGAAGTTGACAAGTTGGTTGAAGAGGGCAAGTTGTACATGTTCCAGATTTATAACAAGGACTTCTCCG
ATAAGTCTCATGGTACTCCAAACTTGCATACCATGTACTTCAAGTTGTTGTTCGACGAAAACAATCACGG
TCAGATTAGATTGTCTGGTGGTGCTGAGTTGTTTATGAGAAGGGCTTCTTTGAAGAAAGAAGAGTTGGTT
GTTCATCCAGCCAATTCTCCAATTGCTAACAAGAATCCAGACAACCCAAAAAAGACTACCACCTTGTCTT
ACGATGTTTACAAGGATAAGAGATTCTCCGAGGACCAATACGAATTGCATATTCCAATTGCCATTAACAA
GTGCCCCAAGAACATTTTCAAGATCAACACCGAAGTTAGGGTGTTGTTGAAGCACGATGATAACCCATAC
GTTATTGGTATTGCTAGGGGTGAAAGAAACTTGTTGTACATCGTTGTTGTTGATGGTAAGGGTAACATCG
TGGAACAATACTCATTGAACGAGATTATCAACAACTTCAACGGCATCAGAATCAAGACCGATTACCATTC
TCTGCTTGACAAGAAAGAAAAAGAAAGATTCGAAGCCAGACAGAACTGGACCTCTATTGAAAACATCAAA
GAGTTGAAGGCCGGTTACATTTCACAAGTTGTTCATAAGATTTGCGAGCTGGTTGAAAAGTATGATGCAG
TTATTGCTTTGGAGGACTTGAACTCTGGTTTCAAGAACTCCAGAGTTAAGGTCGAAAAGCAGGTCTACCA
AAAGTTCGAAAAGATGTTGATCGACAAGCTGAACTACATGGTCGACAAAAAGTCTAATCCATGTGCTACA
GGTGGTGCTTTGAAAGGTTATCAAATTACGAACAAGTTCGAGAGCTTCAAGTCTATGTCTACTCAGAATG
GTTTCATCTTCTACATTCCAGCTTGGTTGACCTCTAAGATTGATCCATCTACTGGTTTCGTCAACCTGCT
GAAAACTAAGTACACTTCTATTGCCGACTCCAAGAAGTTCATCTCTTCATTCGATAGAATCATGTACGTT
CCAGAAGAGGACTTATTCGAATTTGCTTTGGATTACAAGAACTTCTCAAGAACTGATGCTGACTACATCA
AGAAGTGGAAGTTGTACTCTTACGGTAACAGAATCAGGATCTTCAGAAACCCTAAGAAGAACAACGTTTT
CGATTGGGAAGAAGTCTGTTTGACCTCTGCTTACAAAGAACTGTTTAACAAGTACGGCATCAACTACCAA
CAAGGTGATATTAGAGCTTTGTTGTGCGAACAATCTGATAAGGCCTTCTACTCATCTTTTATGGCCTTGA
TGTCACTGATGTTGCAGATGAGAAATTCCATTACTGGTAGAACCGATGTCGACTTTTTGATCTCTCCAGT
TAAGAACTCTGACGGTATTTTCTACGACTCAAGAAACTATGAAGCTCAAGAAAACGCCATTTTGCCAAAA
AACGCTGATGCTAATGGTGCTTACAACATTGCTAGAAAAGTTTTGTGGGCTATCGGCCAATTCAAAAAAG
CAGAAGATGAGAAGCTGGACAAGGTTAAGATTGCCATCTCAAACAAAGAATGGTTGGAATACGCTCAGAC
TTCTGTCAAACATGGTTCTGGTTCTCCACCAAAGAAGAAAAGAAAGGTTGGTTCCGGTTCTAAATTAGGT
GGTTCTGGTGGTTCCCCAAAGAAGAAAAGAAAGGTTGGTAGAGCTGAAGCTTCTGGTTCAGGTAGAGCAG
ATGCTTTGGATGATTTCGATTTGGACATGTTGGGTTCTGATGCATTGGACGATTTCGACTTAGATATGTT
AGGTAGTGACGCCTTGGATGACTTCGATCTGGATATGCTAGGTTCCGATGCCTTAGACGACTTTGATTTA
GACATGCTGATTAACTCAAGATCCTCTGGTTCTCCTAAGAAGAAGAGAAAAGTCGGTTCTCAATACTTGC
CAGATACCGATGATAGACACAGAATCGAAGAAAAGAGGAAGAGAACTTACGAAACCTTCAAGTCCATCAT
GAAGAAGTCTCCATTTTCTGGTCCAACTGATCCAAGACCACCACCAAGAAGAATTGCTGTTCCTTCAAGA
TCCTCTGCCTCTGTTCCAAAACCAGCTCCACAACCTTATCCTTTTACATCTTCTTTGTCCACCATCAACT
ACGATGAATTTCCAACTATGGTTTTCCCATCCGGTCAAATTTCTCAAGCTTCTGCTTTGGCTCCAGCTCC
TCCACAAGTTTTGCCACAAGCTCCAGCACCAGCTCCAGCTCCAGCAATGGTTTCTGCTTTAGCTCAAGCC
CCAGCTCCTGTTCCAGTTTTAGCTCCAGGTCCACCTCAAGCTGTTGCTCCACCAGCACCAAAACCTACTC
AAGCTGGTGAAGGTACTTTGTCTGAAGCTTTGTTGCAGTTGCAATTCGATGATGAAGATTTGGGTGCTTT
GTTGGGTAATTCTACTGATCCAGCTGTTTTTACCGATTTGGCTTCTGTTGATAACTCCGAATTTCAGCAG
TTGTTGAATCAAGGTATTCCAGTTGCTCCTCATACAACTGAACCTATGTTGATGGAATATCCAGAAGCAA
TTACTAGATTAGTTACTGGTGCTCAAAGACCTCCAGATCCTGCACCTGCTCCTTTGGGTGCTCCAGGTTT
ACCAAATGGTCTATTGTCTGGTGACGAAGATTTTTCCTCTATTGCCGATATGGATTTCTCCGCTTTGTTG
TGAGGATCCTAACTCGAGAGTGCTTTTAACTAAGAATTATTAGTCTTTTCTGCTTATTTTTTCATCATAG
TTTAGAACACTTTATATTAACGAATAGTTTATGAATCTATTTAGGTTTAAAAATTGATACAGTTTTATAA
GTTACTTTTTCAAAGACTCGTGCTGTCTATTGCATAATGCACTGGAAGGGGAAAAAAAAGGTGCACACGC
GTGGCTTTTTCTTGAATTTGCAGTTTGAAAAATGCTGCCAAACCAGATGTCAACACAGCTACAACGTGAC
CCAACATCAGATGACCCAAGGTCCACCTCTTATTAAAGGACGTTTGATCCTTCGACACCATGGCTCTGTT
GAACTTTTATCTGAGAGAGGAAAAAAAGGAAGGAAAAAAAAGAAGAAACTTCCTTTATTTATTTGTCTTA
ACCACAACACACAATGCAATAAGATGCAATATAATATCAAAGCCAATATCTTATGTTGCTGATCCTGAGA
AGGAATATATACAATTTATGTAGTAAAATACCTTTTCTTCTGCGAGTTGCAAGAAATAGAAAAGACTCCG
ATTGCGCATCGCCAGAATAAAATTTCACAACCACACTTTTTGGCTGAACTTTTTATTACCTGATTAAACA
GAGAGAGAAAAGGTAGAGGTCAAAATTTTTTAAGCAAAACTAAAAAAGATGCAAAATCACGTGCTGAAAA
TCTAACATAAGGGTTAAGATTAGAGTTTTATAGGACTTGTTTTGTAATATTTCAAATACGAGCTAACCCT
ACTGATTTCAATTAGGTCTAATTTAGGGTTGAGCTGCACTGAAATTTCGGAAATTTTGGGTTATTTTAAA
TGAGACAGAAGAACTACAGAGATACGTTCTTCAGACTTTAAAGCTTATCTCCACAAAGAATTGGTCAAGA
AATCATCCTAGAAAAACACGTTTGCTCACTCGATCTTAATCACATAGAGTGCTGGAACGGGAAGAAAGAT
CTATGTCTGATCCAAAAAAGAAGAGAAAGGTCGGTTCTGGTTCTGACAAGAAATACTCTATTGGTTTGGC
TATTGGCACCAATTCTGTTGGTTGGGCTGTTATTACTGACGAGTACAAAGTTCCCTCCAAGAAGTTTAAG
GTTTTGGGTAACACTGACAGGCACTCCATTAAGAAAAATTTGATTGGTGCCCTGTTGTTCGATTCTGGTG
AAACTGCTGAAGCTACTAGATTGAAAAGAACCGCTAGAAGAAGATACACCAGAAGAAAGAACAGAATCTG
CTACTTGCAAGAGATTTTCTCTAACGAAATGGCCAAGGTTGATGATTCATTCTTCCACAGATTGGAAGAG
TCCTTCTTGGTTGAAGAGGATAAGAAACACGAAAGACATCCAATCTTCGGTAACATCGTTGATGAAGTTG
CTTACCACGAAAAGTACCCAACTATCTACCATTTGAGAAAGAAGTTGGTTGACTCTACCGATAAGGCTGA
TTTGAGATTGATCTATTTGGCTTTGGCCCACATGATTAAGTTCAGAGGTCATTTCTTGATCGAGGGTGAT
TTGAATCCAGATAACTCCGATGTTGACAAGTTGTTCATCCAATTGGTCCAAACTTACAACCAGTTGTTCG
AAGAAAATCCAATCAATGCCTCTGGTGTTGATGCTAAGGCTATTTTGTCTGCTAGACTGTCTAAGTCAAG
AAGGTTGGAAAACTTGATTGCTCAATTGCCAGGTGAAAAGAAGAATGGTTTGTTCGGTAATTTGATCGCC
TTGTCTTTGGGTTTGACTCCAAATTTCAAGTCCAACTTCGATTTGGCTGAAGATGCTAAGTTGCAATTGT
CTAAGGATACCTACGATGATGACTTGGATAATTTGTTGGCCCAAATCGGTGATCAATACGCTGATTTGTT
TTTGGCTGCTAAGAACTTGTCCGATGCCATTTTGTTGTCCGATATCTTGAGAGTTAACACCGAAATTACT
AAGGCTCCATTGTCTGCCTCTATGATCAAAAGATACGATGAACACCACCAAGACTTGACTTTGTTGAAAG
CTTTGGTCAGACAACAGTTGCCAGAAAAGTACAAAGAAATCTTCTTCGACCAGTCCAAAAATGGTTACGC
TGGTTATATTGATGGTGGTGCTTCTCAAGAAGAGTTCTACAAGTTCATTAAGCCCATCTTGGAAAAGATG
GATGGTACTGAAGAACTGTTGGTCAAGTTGAACAGAGAAGATTTGTTGAGAAAGCAGAGAACCTTCGATA
ACGGTTCTATTCCACATCAAATCCACTTGGGTGAATTGCATGCTATTTTGAGAAGGCAAGAGGATTTCTA
CCCATTCTTGAAGGATAACAGAGAAAAGATCGAGAAGATCCTGACCTTCAGAATCCCATATTATGTTGGT
CCATTGGCCAGAGGTAATTCAAGATTTGCTTGGATGACTAGGAAGTCCGAAGAAACTATTACTCCATGGA
ACTTCGAAGAGGTTGTTGATAAGGGTGCTTCTGCTCAATCCTTCATTGAAAGAATGACTAACTTCGACAA
GAACCTGCCAAACGAAAAGGTTTTGCCAAAACACTCTTTGCTGTACGAATACTTCACCGTCTACAACGAA
TTGACTAAGGTTAAGTACGTCACCGAAGGTATGAGAAAACCAGCTTTTTTGTCTGGTGAACAAAAGAAGG
CTATCGTCGATTTGTTGTTCAAGACTAACAGAAAGGTTACCGTCAAGCAATTGAAAGAGGACTACTTCAA
GAAAATCGAGTGCTTCGACTCCGTTGAAATTAGTGGTGTTGAAGATAGATTCAACGCCTCCTTAGGTACT
TACCATGACTTATTGAAGATCATCAAGGACAAGGATTTCTTGGACAACGAAGAAAACGAGGATATCTTGG
AGGATATCGTTTTGACTTTGACCTTGTTCGAGGATAGGGAAATGATCGAAGAAAGGTTGAAAACCTACGC
TCACTTGTTTGATGATAAGGTCATGAAGCAGTTGAAGAGAAGAAGGTATACTGGTTGGGGTAGATTGTCT
AGGAAATTGATTAACGGTATCAGGGACAAGCAATCCGGTAAGACTATTTTGGACTTTTTGAAGTCTGATG
GCTTCGCCAATAGAAACTTCATGCAATTGATCCACGATGACAGCTTGACCTTCAAAGAAGATATTCAAAA
GGCCCAAGTTTCCGGTCAAGGTGATTCTTTACATGAACATATTGCTAACTTGGCTGGTTCCCCAGCTATT
AAGAAAGGTATTTTACAAACCGTTAAGGTGGTCGACGAATTGGTAAAAGTTATGGGTAGACATAAGCCAG
AGAACATCGTTATTGAAATGGCTAGAGAAAATCAGACTACCCAAAAGGGTCAAAAGAACTCCAGAGAAAG
GATGAAGAGAATTGAAGAGGGTATCAAAGAATTGGGCTCCCAGATTTTGAAAGAACACCCAGTTGAAAAC
ACCCAATTGCAGAACGAAAAGCTGTACTTGTACTACTTGCAGAATGGTAGAGATATGTACGTCGACCAAG
AATTGGATATCAACAGATTGTCCGATTACGATGTCGATGCTATCGTTCCACAGTCTTTTTTGAAGGATGA
CTCCATCGATAACAAGGTCTTGACTAGATCCGATAAGAACAGAGGTAAGTCTGATAACGTTCCATCTGAA
GAGGTCGTCAAGAAGATGAAGAATTATTGGAGACAGTTGCTGAACGCCAAGTTGATTACTCAAAGAAAGT
TCGACAATTTGACCAAGGCTGAAAGAGGTGGTTTGTCTGAATTGGACAAAGCAGGTTTCATTAAGAGGCA
ATTGGTTGAAACTAGGCAAATCACCAAACACGTTGCCCAAATTTTGGATTCCAGAATGAATACCAAGTAC
GACGAAAACGATAAGTTGATCAGGGAAGTTAAGGTCATCACGTTGAAGTCTAAGTTGGTTTCCGATTTCA
GAAAGGACTTCCAATTCTACAAGGTCAGGGAAATCAACAACTACCATCATGCTCATGATGCTTACTTGAA
TGCTGTTGTTGGTACTGCCTTGATTAAGAAGTATCCAAAGTTGGAATCCGAGTTCGTTTACGGTGATTAC
AAGGTTTACGACGTCAGAAAGATGATTGCCAAGTCCGAACAAGAAATTGGTAAGGCTACTGCTAAGTACT
TCTTCTACTCCAACATCATGAATTTCTTCAAGACCGAAATCACTTTGGCCAACGGTGAAATTAGAAAAAG
GCCATTGATTGAGACTAACGGTGAGACTGGTGAAATAGTTTGGGATAAGGGTAGAGATTTCGCTACCGTT
AGAAAAGTTTTGTCCATGCCACAAGTTAACATCGTCAAAAAGACCGAAGTTCAAACTGGTGGTTTCTCCA
AAGAATCCATCTTGCCAAAAAGAAACTCCGACAAATTGATCGCCAGAAAGAAAGATTGGGACCCAAAAAA
GTATGGTGGTTTTGATTCTCCAACCGTTGCTTACTCTGTTTTGGTTGTTGCTAAAGTTGAAAAGGGCAAG
AGCAAGAAGTTGAAGTCAGTCAAAGAACTATTGGGCATCACGATCATGGAAAGGTCATCTTTTGAAAAAA
ACCCAATCGACTTTTTGGAGGCCAAGGGTTACAAAGAAGTTAAGAAGGATCTGATTATCAAGCTGCCCAA
GTACTCTTTGTTCGAATTGGAAAACGGTCGTAAGAGAATGTTGGCTTCTGCTGGTGAATTACAAAAGGGT
AATGAATTGGCTCTGCCCTCTAAGTACGTTAACTTTCTATACTTGGCCTCTCACTACGAAAAGTTGAAGG
GTTCTCCTGAAGATAACGAACAAAAGCAGTTGTTTGTCGAACAGCATAAGCACTACTTGGACGAAATCAT
CGAACAGATTTCTGAATTTTCCAAGAGGGTTATTTTGGCTGATGCCAATTTGGATAAGGTCTTGTCTGCT
TACAACAAGCACAGAGATAAGCCAATTAGAGAACAAGCCGAAAACATCATTCACCTGTTCACTTTGACTA
ATTTGGGTGCTCCAGCTGCTTTTAAGTATTTCGATACCACCATCGACAGAAAGAGATACACTTCTACAAA
AGAGGTTCTGGACGCTACCTTGATTCATCAATCTATTACTGGCTTGTACGAAACCAGGATCGACTTGTCT
CAATTAGGTGGTGATGGTTCAGGTTCTCCACCAAAGAAAAAACGTAAGGTCGGATCTGGTTCTATGGAAC
GTGTGAGAATGATTAATGTGCAAAGGCTGTTAGAAGCCGCAGAGTTTTTAGAAAGAAGAGAAAGAGAATG
CGAACACGGGTATGCCAGTTCTTTCCCTAGCATGCCCTCTCCCAGAGGATCCTAACTCGAGATTGAATTG
AATTGAAATCGATAGATCAATTTTTTTCTTTTCTCTTTCCCCATCCTTTACGCTAAAATAATAGTTTATT
TTATTTTTTGAATATTTTTTATTTATATACGTATATATAGACTATTATTTATCTTTTAATGATTATTAAG
ATTTTTATTAAAAAAAAATTCGCTCCTCTTTTAATGCCTTTATGCAGTTTTTTTTTCCCATTCGATATTT
CTATGTGCTGGATGCACACACTGGCTTAAGATGACAACGTATATATTAAATTTGCTCTTGTTCTGTACTT
TCCTAATTCTTATGTAAAAAGACAAGAATTTATGATACTATTTAATAACAAAAAACTACCTAAGAAAAGC
ATCATGCAGTCGAAATTGAAATCGAAAAGTAAAACTTTAACGGAACATGTTTGAAATTCTAAGAAAGCAT
ACATCTTCATCCCTTATATATAGAGTTATGTTTGATATTAGTAGTCATGTTGTAATCTCTGGCCTAAGTA
TACGTAACGAAAATGGTAGCACGTCGCGTTTATGGCCCCCAGGTTAATGTGTTCTCTGAAATTCGCATCA
CTTTGAGAAATAATGGGAACACCTTACGCGTGAGCTGTGCCCACCGCTTCGCCTAATAAAGCGGTGTTCT
CAAAATTTCTCCCCGTTTTCAGGATCACGAGCGCCATCTAGTTCTGGTAAAATCGCGCTTACAAGAACAA
AGAAAAGAAACATCGCGTAATGCAACAGTGAGACACTTGCCGTCATATATAAGGTTTTGGATCAGTAACC
GTTATTTGAGCATAACACAGGTTTTTAAATATATTATTATATATCATGGTATATGTGTAAAATTTTTTTG
CTGACTGGTTTTGTTTATTTATTTAGCTTTTTAAAAATTTTACTTTCTTCTTGTTAATTTTTTCTGATTG
CTCTATACTCAAACCAACAACAACTTACTCTACAACTAAGATCTATGTCTGACCCAAAGAAAAAAAGAAA
AGTTGGTTCAGGTTCTGACCACTACTTGGATATTAGATTAAGACCAGATCCAGAATTTCCACCAGCTCAA
TTGATGTCTGTTTTGTTCGGTAAATTGCACCAAGCTTTGGTTGCTCAAGGTGGTGATAGAATTGGTGTTT
CATTTCCAGATTTGGACGAATCCAGATCAAGATTGGGTGAAAGATTGAGAATCCATGCTTCCGCTGATGA
TTTGAGAGCTTTGTTGGCTAGACCATGGTTGGAAGGTTTGAGAGATCACTTGCAATTTGGTGAACCAGCT
GTTGTTCCACATCCAACTCCATATAGACAAGTTTCAAGAGTTCAAGCCAAGTCTAACCCAGAAAGATTGC
GTAGAAGATTGATGAGAAGGCACGATTTGTCTGAAGAAGAAGCCAGAAAAAGAATCCCAGATACTGTTGC
TAGAGCTTTGGATTTGCCATTCGTTACTTTGAGATCACAATCTACCGGTCAACATTTCAGGTTGTTCATT
AGACATGGTCCATTGCAAGTTACTGCTGAAGAAGGTGGTTTTACTTGTTACGGTTTGTCTAAAGGTGGAT
TCGTTCCATGGTTTGGATCCTAACTCGAGGCGAATTTCTTATGATTTATGATTTTTATTATTAAATAAGT
TATAAAAAAAATAAGTGTATACAAATTTTAAAGTGACTCTTAGGTTTTAAAACGAAAATTCTTATTCTTG
AGTAACTCTTTCCTGTAGGTCAGGTTGCTTTCTCAGGTATAGCATGAGGTCGCTCTTATTGACCACACCT
CTACCGGCATGCCGAGCAAATGCCTGCAAATCGCTCCCCATTTCGCTGGTTCTGTATGGGCACAGACAAC
CTAAACGCCTTGTGAAATTGCAAATATGGTGATTTGAAACGTTTCCTAGTGCAGCAGGATCACAGATAAC
GTGTAAAGGGCTTAGCAGTTGATAATCCTCTCTAGTTAAGACCTAAACAAAATGCTGTCACTAACCGTAG
TATTAAATGACACACTTTGGTGACTTTCGTTAATGGGGATGTGGTAGTGGCCATTGCCAATAAACAAAAA
GAACAGGGAAAGAAGTAGAAAGTGATATAAGTTTGCTTGCCACTTTTCGTTTTTCACGAAAAAAACAGGC
GAAAAAAAATGCTAGACAAGTACCCGGCTGAATCACACCTCGTTAACAGTGACTTTCGGTGACAGATACC
CGATTGGGCACCCGGCTGGTAAGTTATGATAGAAAGCCAACGCTGTACTATTGGCTTAGCTATGGCAATA
TTTTGATTATCAGCTAGTTTTATTAACGTTATAATTAGTGTAACCAGTTTTTCATCTATTTCATTTATTT
CATTTATTTACTTTAATTGCAGATCCCCCTAACGCGTTTAAAGCTTTTATTCACTAGCTTATGTATTTTT
TATAGGAAACGCGACGCGTAACATCGCGCAAATGAAGGTTTTGATGTATTATAATGAGGTATTCTTCCTT
ATATACATCGATGAAAAGCGTTGACAGCATACATTGGAAAGAAATAGGAAACGGACACCGGAAGAAAAAA
TAGATCTATGTCAAGATTGGACAAAAGCAAGGTTATTAACGGTGCCTTGGAACTGTTGAATGGTGTAGGT
ATAGAAGGCTTAACGACCAGAAAATTAGCACAAAAGTTAGGTGTAGAGCAGCCAACATTATATTGGCACG
TCAAAAACAAGAGAGCATTGCTAGACGCATTGCCAATCGAAATGTTAGATCGTCATCACACTCATTTTTG
CCCATTAGAGGGTGAGAGTTGGCAAGACTTTTTGCGTAACAATGCTAAATCCTTTAGATGCGCCTTGTTG
AGCCATCGTGATGGTGCCAAGGTTCATCTAGGTACAAGGCCAACAGAAAAACAGTATGAGACTTTGGAGA
ATCAGCTAGCCTTTTTATGCCAACAGGGTTTTTCATTGGAGAATGCCTTATACGCTTTAAGTGCAGTTGG
TCACTTCACTTTAGGTTGCGTACTAGAAGAACAAGAGCACCAGGTTGCTAAAGAAGAGAGAGAAACACCT
ACAACAGATTCAATGCCTCCATTGCTAAGACAAGCTATCGAACTGTTTGATAGACAGGGTGCAGAACCTG
CATTCTTGTTCGGTTTAGAGTTGATTATTTGCGGCTTGGAAAAGCAGCTAAAATGCGAATCTGGTAGTGG
TTCACCTCCTAAGAAAAAGAGAAAAGTTGGTTCCGGTAGCGCTAATTTCAATCAGTCTGGTAATATTGCC
GACTCCTCTTTGTCTTTCACTTTCACTAATTCTTCCAACGGTCCAAACTTGATCACTACCCAAACTAATT
CTCAAGCTTTGTCTCAGCCAATTGCCTCTTCTAATGTTCACGATAACTTCATGAACAACGAAATCACCGC
CTCCAAAATTGATGATGGTAACAATTCTAAGCCATTGTCTCCAGGTTGGACTGATCAAACTGCTTATAAT
GCTTTCGGTATTACCACCGGTATGTTTAACACTACTACTATGGATGACGTCTACAACTACTTGTTCGATG
ATGAAGATACACCACCAAATCCAAAGAAAGAAGGATCCTAACTCGAGGCCAATTGGTGCGGCAATTGATA
ATAACGAAAATGTCTTTTAATGATCTGGGTATAATGAGGAATTTTCCGAACGTTTTTACTTTATATATAT
ATATACATGTAACATATATTCTATACGCTATAGAGAAAGGAAATTTTTCAATTAAAAAAAAAATAGAGAA
AGAGTTTCACTTCTTGATTATCGCTAACACTAATGGTTGAAGTACTGCTACTTTAATTTTATGCTGGGTA
GACTACCCATGAGTCACAATGAACGTTCGTGCTTTGTGATAAAGTGTTTCACGTCATCCGACATGACTTC
GTAGTTATGGACTGAACTGTGTGGTGAGGTTCCATGATTTCTTAGGTCCAGCAGATACATGTCTCTTCCC
AATTTCTTGTTAAGGTTACGGCCAATGCTTCGGTTGTTGAGCTTGTTACCGAATAAGCCGTGAAGTATGA
TAATAGGTGGTCTTGGCTTCCCTTCATCCCCAGTTTTTACTGCATCTCTCTTGATTATGTCATATGAAAG
GTCCAGTGGGACTTGCTTTTGTTGCAGCACCTTTGCTAATGAATGAAAGGCACATAGTGACTGCTTAAAA
ATGCAGGAACTTAAATTATTCCGAATGGTATTTTGTCTCACATATATTGTCCCATACTGTGCCAAGATCC
CGGCTTTACCCAGTATCATCATTGTACCGTTACCAATTCTCCTCGTATATCACGGTTAGTTTTTAAACCT
CGGGGTGACGTTTACTATTGGCGTACTAATATATTCTTATTTTCTTTTCTTTTTTGTTGGCAGTTTCAAG
CAACACATGTACTGGATAACCAACCCCCGCACGCTCTTGGAAAAAATTGAGAAGGCATCGGACACTTGCT
GATGAGTATTTCGAAAAATTCCATGAAGATGAGGCCAAGATTGTTTGGAAGAGATTGAAAAGAAGAAGAA
GAAAAAAAGATAAAAGCAAATCAAAAGATCTATGTCAAGATTGGATAAGTCCAAGGTTATCAACTCTGCT
TTGGAGTTGTTGAACGAAGTTGGTATTGAAGGTTTGACCACTAGAAAGTTGGCTCAAAAATTGGGTGTTG
CTCAAAAAACCTTGTACTGGCACGTTAAGAACAAAAGAGCTTTGTTGGACGCTTTGGCCATTGAAATGTT
GGATAGACATCATACCCATTTCTGTCCATTGGAAGGTGAATCATGGCAAGATTTCTTGAGAAACAACGCC
AAGTCTTTCAGATGTGCTTTGTTGTCTCATAGAGATGGTGCTAAAGTTCACTTGGGTACTAGACCAACTG
AAAAGCAATACGAAACTTTGGAAAACCAGTTGGCTTTCTTGTGTCAACAAGGTTTCTCTTTAGAAAACGC
CTTGTATGCTTTGTCTGCTGTTGGTCATTTTACCTTGGGTTGTGTTTTGGAAGATCAAGAACATCAAGTC
GCCAAAGAAGAAAGGGAAACTCCAACTACTGATTCTATGCCACCATTATTGAGACAAGCCATTGAGTTGT
TTGATCATCAAGGTGCTGAACCAGCTTTTTTGTTTGGTTTGGAATTGATCATCTGCGGTTTGGAGAAACA
ATTGAAGTGTGAATCTGGTTCTGGTTCTCCACCAAAAAAGAAAAGAAAGGTTGGTTCAGGTTCCGAAAGG
GTTAGAATGATTAACGTTCAAAGGTTGTTGGAAGCTGCCGAATTTTTGGAAAGACGTGAAAGGGAATGTG
AACATGGTTACGCTTCATCTTTTCCATCTATGCCATCTCCAAGAGGATCCTAACTCGAGAGCTTTTGATT
AAGCCTTCTAGTCCAAAAAACACGTTTTTTTGTCATTTATTTCATTTTCTTAGAATAGTTTAGTTTATTC
ATTTTATAGTCACGAATGTTTTATGATTCTATATAGGGTTGCAAACAAGCATTTTTCATTTTATGTTAAA
ACAATTTCAGGTTTACCTTTTATTCTGCTTGTGGTGACGCGTGTATCCGCCCGCTCTTTTGGTCACCCAT
GTATGCTGAAGTGAATAAAGCTCCACACAGTCGAACGGGTAGTCCATCGTTGTAGGATACTCCCTATCAG
TGATAGAGAAATCTATGCGGCATCCCTATCAGTGATAGAGATCGGTAACGGAGTCCCTATCAGTGATAGA
GAAGTGGTGTTCAGTTCCCTATCAGTGATAGAGAAGTTTGACACTATCCCTATCAGTGATAGAGAGAACA
GCAATGACTCCCTATCAGTGATAGAGATCAAATGGCGTATCCCTATCAGTGATAGAGATAATTAACTTGT
AATATTCTAATCAATTGATATAAAAATCCCCGTCAGTGACGGAGATTTTCTTTTTTTTTTATTTTTCCCC
GTCAGTGACGGAGAATATCAAGCTACAAAAAGAATTCGCATCTAGATTCTTGAGACGGTTCACTGCCGTA
TAGGCAGTGAGACCGAAAGTGAAACGTGATTTCATGCGTCATTTTGAACATTTTGTAAATCTTATTTAAT
AATGTGTGCGGCAATTCACATTTAATTTATGAATGTTTTCTTAACATCGCGGCAACTCAAGAAACGGCAG
GTTCGGATCTTAGCTACTAGAGAAAGAGGAGAAATACTAGATGCGTAAAGGCGAAGAGCTGTTCACTGGT
GTCGTCCCTATTCTGGTGGAACTGGATGGTGATGTCAACGGTCATAAGTTTTCCGTGCGTGGCGAGGGTG
AAGGTGACGCAACTAATGGTAAACTGACGCTGAAGTTCATCTGTACTACTGGTAAACTGCCGGTTCCTTG
GCCGACTCTGGTAACGACGCTGACTTATGGTGTTCAGTGCTTTGCTCGTTATCCGGACCATATGAAGCAG
CATGACTTCTTCAAGTCCGCCATGCCGGAAGGCTATGTGCAGGAACGCACGATTTCCTTTAAGGATGACG
GCACGTACAAAACGCGTGCGGAAGTGAAATTTGAAGGCGATACCCTGGTAAACCGCATTGAGCTGAAAGG
CATTGACTTTAAAGAGGACGGCAATATCCTGGGCCATAAGCTGGAATACAATTTTAACAGCCACAATGTT
TACATCACCGCCGATAAACAAAAAAATGGCATTAAAGCGAATTTTAAAATTCGCCACAACGTGGAGGATG
GCAGCGTGCAGCTGGCTGATCACTACCAGCAAAACACTCCAATCGGTGATGGTCCTGTTCTGCTGCCAGA
CAATCACTATCTGAGCACGCAAAGCGTTCTGTCTAAAGATCCGAACGAGAAACGCGATCATATGGTTCTG
CTGGAGTTCGTAACCGCAGCGGGCATCACGCATGGTATGGATGAACTGTACAAATGACCAGGCATCAAAT
AAAACGAAAGGCTCAGTCGAAAGACTGGGCCTTTCGTTTTATCTGTTGTTTGTCGGTGAACGCTCTCTAC
TAGAGTCACACTGGCTCACCTTCGGGTGGGCCTTTCTGCGTTTATAGGTCTCATCCCCGTCAGTGACGGA
GATCGTCTCTACCAACTAGTGCACTGCAGTACAATAAAGCAATCTTGATGAGGATAATGATTTTTTTTTG
AATATACATAAATACTACCGTTTTTCTGCTAGATTTTGTGATGACGTAAATAAGTACATATTACTTTTTA
AGCCAAGACAAGATTAAGCATTAACTTTACCCTTTTCTTTCTAAGTTTCAATATTAGTTATCACTGTTTA
AAAGTTATGGCGAGAACGTCGGCGGTTAAAATATATTACCCTGAACGAGCATACAAACGACATTACTATA
TATATAATATAGGAAGCATTTAATAGAACAGCATCGTAATATATGTGTACTTTGCAGTTATGACGCCAGA
TGGCAGTAGTGGAAGATATTCTTTATTGAAAAATAGCTTGTCACCTTACGTACAATCTTGATCCGGAGCT
TTTCTTTTTTTGCCGATTAACAATTCGGTCGAAAAAAGAAAAGGAGAGGGCCAAGAGGGAGGGCATTGGT
GACTATTGAGCACGTGAGTATACGTGATTAAGCACACAAAGGCAGCTTGGAGTATGTCTGTTATTAATTT
CACAGGTAGTTCTGGTCCATTGGTGAAAGTTTGCGGCTTGCAGAGCACAGAGGCCGCAGAATGTGCTCTT
GATTCCGATGCTGACTTGCTGGGTATTATATGTGTGCCCAATAGAAAGAGAACAATTGACCCGGTTATTG
CAAGGAAAATTTCAAGTCTTGTAAAAGCATATAAAAATAGTTCAGGCACTCCGAAATACTTGGTTGGCGT
GTTTCGTAATCAACCTAAGGAGGATGTTTTGGCTCTGGTCAATGATTACGGCATTGATATCGTCCAACTG
CATGGAGATGAGTCGTGGCAAGAATACCAAGAGTTCCTCGGTTTGCCAGTTATTAAAAGACTCGTATTTC
CAAAAGACTGCAACATACTACTCAGTGCAGCTTCACAGAAACCTCATTCGTTTATTCCCTTGTTTGATTC
AGAAGCAGGTGGGACAGGTGAACTTTTGGATTGGAACTCGATTTCTGACTGGGTTGGAAGGCAAGAGAGC
CCCGAAAGCTTACATTTTATGTTAGCTGGTGGACTGACGCCAGAAAATGTTGGTGATGCGCTTAGATTAA
ATGGCGTTATTGGTGTTGATGTAAGCGGAGGTGTGGAGACAAATGGTGTAAAAGACTCTAACAAAATAGC
AAATTTCGTCAAAAATGCTAAGAAATAGGTTATTACTGAGTAGTATTTATTTAAGTATTGTTTGTGCACT
TGCCTGCGAGTTATCGTGTTGCATCTGCGGCTTTAAATTGATGTATCTCATCGCAGGCACGGGCAGTACA
GTGCCCTGAGCGTAGGGAAAAATGAAAAAAAGGATGTAACTTTTAACATAATTCCAGCACGCAGCGATTG
GGTATAATGAAGATTGTTAAGTTCAACAACATGTGAAATTCTTAGCTCCGCAACTTGCTTGAATTATGAG
CTCTAAGATTCAAGAAGTAAATAGGTCATATAATGGAATGATAGTAGTACTTGATAAAGGAACCATGTGA
TCTTACGTTGATATGAAAATAATTCTCTCACAGAAGTCAGTTTGTATGACTAACATAGAGAGTAATTGCT
TTTCGGATAAAATCGCACCTAACAAAGATTACCTTTTGTAAAGCCTCCAGAACAGCTATGAATGTTCGTT
ATTCTACGCACTTTCTTTCATACATCTTGATCCGCCTTTTTTGATGTAGGTTTTAACGCGGCAAAACATA
TTAATTTTTCTGATTTGGAAAAATAAAGAGTTAGTTCTGCCGCGGCCGCGTGTTACAACCAATTAACCAA
TTCTGATTAGAAAAACTCATCGAGCATCAAATGAAACTGCAATTTATTCATATCAGGATTATCAATACCA
TATTTTTGAAAAAGCCGTTTCTGTAATGAAGGAGAAAACTCACCGAGGCAGTTCCATAGGATGGCAAGAT
CCTGGTATCGGTCTGCGATTCCGACTCGTCCAACATCAATACAACCTATTAATTTCCCCTCGTCAAAAAT
AAGGTTATCAAGTGAGAAATCACCATGAGTGACGACTGAATCCGGTGAGAATGGCAAAAGCTTATGCATT
TCTTTCCAGACTTGTTCAACAGGCCAGCCATTACGCTCGTCATCAAAATCACTCGCATCAACCAAACCGT
TATTCATTCGTGATTGCGCCTGAGCGAGGCGAAATACGCGATCGCTGTTAAAAGGACAATTACAAACAGG
AATCGAATGCAACCGGCGCAGGAACACTGCCAGCGCATCAACAATATTTTCACCTGAATCAGGATATTCT
TCTAATACCTGGAATGCTGTTTTCCCGGGGATCGCAGTGGTGAGTAACCATGCATCATCAGGAGTACGGA
TAAAATGCTTGATGGTCGGAAGAGGCATAAATTCCGTCAGCCAGTTTAGTCTGACCATCTCATCTGTAAC
ATCATTGGCAACGCTACCTTTGCCATGTTTCAGAAACAACTCTGGCGCATCGGGCTTCCCATACAATCGA
TAGATTGTCGCACCTGATTGCCCGACATTATCGCGAGCCCATTTATACCCATATAAATCAGCATCCATGT
TGGAATTTAATCGCGGCCTGGAGCAAGACGTTTCCCGTTGAATATGGCTCATAACACCCCTTGTATTACT
GTTTATGTAAGCAGACAGTTTTATTGTTCATGATGATATATTTTTATCTTGTGCAATGTAACATCAGAGA
TTTTGAGACACAACGTGGCTTTGTTGAATAAATCGAACTTTTGCTGAGTTGAAGGATCAGTCATGACCAA
AATCCCTTAACGTGAGTTTTCGTTCCACTGAGCGTCAGACCCCGTAGAAAAGATCAAAGGATCTTCTTGA
GATCCTTTTTTTCTGCGCGTAATCTGCTGCTTGCAAACAAAAAAACCACCGCTACCAGCGGTGGTTTGTT
TGCCGGATCAAGAGCTACCAACTCTTTTTCCGAAGGTAACTGGCTTCAGCAGAGCGCAGATACCAAATAC
TGTTCTTCTAGTGTAGCCGTAGTTAGGCCACCACTTCAAGAACTCTGTAGCACCGCCTACATACCTCGCT
CTGCTAATCCTGTTACCAGTGGCTGCTGCCAGTGGCGATAAGTCGTGTCTTACCGGGTTGGACTCAAGAC
GATAGTTACCGGATAAGGCGCAGCGGTCGGGCTGAACGGGGGGTTCGTGCACACAGCCCAGCTTGGAGCG
AACGACCTACACCGAACTGAGATACCTACAGCGTGAGCTATGAGAAAGCGCCACGCTTCCCGAAGGGAGA
AAGGCGGACAGGTATCCGGTAAGCGGCAGGGTCGGAACAGGAGAGCGCACGAGGGAGCTTCCAGGGGGAA
ACGCCTGGTATCTTTATAGTCCTGTCGGGTTTCGCCACCTCTGACTTGAGCGTCGATTTTTGTGATGCTC
GTCAGGGGGGCGGAGCCTATGGAAAAACGCCAGCAACGCGGCCTTTTTACGGTTCCTGGCCTTTTGCTGG
CCTTTTGCTCACATGTTCTTTCCTGCGTTATCCCCTGATTCTGTGGATAACCGT
